Addgene plasmid #240028: pACEBac1-eIF3e
Purpose: Human eIF3e for further cloning or expression in insect cells for purification
Depositing lab: Venki Ramakrishnan. Depositing organization: MRC Laboratory of Molecular Biology. Publication: Purification and characterization of recombinant human translation initiation factor eIF3. Diaz-Lopez I, Gordiyenko Y, Zuber PK, Li X, Ramakrishnan V. Protein Sci. 2026 Jan;35(1):e70388. doi: 10.1002/pro.70388. PubMed 41432235.
Backbone
  Vector backbone: pACEBac1
  Backbone manufacturer: Geneva Biotech
  Vector type: Insect Expression
Growth in bacteria
  Bacterial resistance: Gentamicin, 10 μg/mL
  Growth temperature: 37°C
  Growth strain: DH5alpha
  Copy number: High Copy
Gene/Insert
  Gene/Insert name: eIF3e
  Species: H. sapiens (human)
  Mutation: WT
  Entrez Gene: EIF3E (a.k.a. EIF3-P48, EIF3S6, INT6, eIF3-p46)
  Promoter: Polyhedrin
  Cloning method: Gene Synthesis
Terms and licenses: Academic/Nonprofit Terms; Industry Terms: Not Available to Industry
How to cite: pACEBac1-eIF3e was a gift from Venki Ramakrishnan (Addgene plasmid # 240028 ; http://n2t.net/addgene:240028 ; RRID:Addgene_240028)
