[The description below was written by a language model from this plasmid's Addgene catalogue record and pLannotate feature annotations shown in this document.]
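Description:
pACEBac1-eIF3e is a small (about 4.2 kb) baculovirus transfer plasmid built on the pACEBac1 acceptor backbone of the MultiBac system, intended for expression in insect cells. It is propagated in E. coli from a high-copy ColE1/pUC-type origin and selected with gentamicin, conferred by the aacC1 gentamicin acetyltransferase gene driven by a class 1 integron Pc promoter.

The payload is the wild-type human EIF3E coding sequence (also called EIF3S6 or INT6), made by gene synthesis. It sits downstream of the Autographa californica polyhedrin promoter, a very strong late viral promoter, and is followed by an SV40 polyadenylation signal. The record lists no affinity tag or fusion partner. The short annotated fragments of SV40 large T antigen and of the SET1 solubility tag lie outside the EIF3E reading frame; they are most likely sequence-similarity hits within the terminator region rather than functional parts.

The plasmid carries Tn7L and Tn7R ends. In vectors of this type these allow Tn7 transposition of the expression cassette and gentamicin marker into a baculoviral bacmid in a suitable E. coli host. The resulting bacmid is then used to generate recombinant virus. A single loxP site upstream of the promoter permits Cre-mediated fusion with compatible donor plasmids, so that several expression cassettes can be combined in one construct.

The stated purpose is to supply human eIF3e for further cloning or for insect-cell expression and purification. This fits the associated work on producing the recombinant multisubunit human translation initiation factor eIF3.
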