Features (pLannotate 1.2.2; 11 found; start..end, strand, type, name):
      1..34      +  protein_bind   loxP: Cre-mediated recombination occurs in the 8-bp core sequence (GCATACAT). Cre recombinase
    111..202     +  promoter       polyhedrin promoter: polh from Autographa californica; promoter for the baculovirus polyhedrin gene
    256..1590    +  CDS            EIF3E: EIF3E_HUMAN - Also known as EIF3S6 From Homo sapiens (Human).
   1644..1727    +  CDS            large T antigen (fragment): large T antigen from SV40 (simian virus 40)
   1750..1884    +  polyA_signal   SV40 poly(A) signal: SV40 polyadenylation signal
   1913..1962    +  CDS            SET1 (fragment): solubility-enhancement tag derived from T7 phage gene 10B
   2005..2170    -  mobile_element Tn7L: mini-Tn7 element (left end of the Tn7 transposon) Tn7
   2360..2948    +  rep_origin     ori: high-copy-number ColE1/pMB1/pBR322/pUC origin of replication
   3083..3306    -  mobile_element Tn7R: mini-Tn7 element (right end of the Tn7 transposon) Tn7
   3373..3906    -  CDS            GmR: gentamycin acetyltransferase; aacC1; confers resistance to gentamycin
   4095..4123    -  promoter       Pc promoter: intI1 (promoter lies within the coding sequence); class 1 integron promoter
>Addgene plasmid #240028 | pACEBac1-eIF3e | addgene full sequence | sequence record 478399 | Addgene NGS Result
ATAACTTCGTATAGCATACATTATACGAAGTTATCTGTAACTATAACGGTCCTAAGGTAGCGAGTTTAAA
CACTAGTATCGATTCGCGACCTACTCCGGAATATTAATAGATCATGGAGATAATTAAAATGATAACCATC
TCGCAAATAAATAAGTATTTTACTGTTTTCGTAACAGTTTTGTAATAAAAAAACCTATAAATATTCCGGA
TTATTCATACCGTCCCACCATCGGGCGCGGATCCCTCGAGTCAACATGGCTGAGTACGATCTGACAACCA
GGATTGCTCATTTCCTGGATAGGCACCTGGTGTTTCCTCTCCTGGAGTTCCTCTCCGTGAAGGAGATCTA
CAATGAGAAGGAACTCCTCCAGGGTAAACTGGATCTGCTGAGCGACACCAACATGGTCGATTTCGCAATG
GATGTGTACAAGAACCTGTACAGCGACGACATTCCTCACGCTCTCAGGGAGAAGAGGACTACAGTTGTTG
CTCAGCTGAAGCAACTGCAAGCCGAGACTGAGCCCATCGTGAAGATGTTTGAAGACCCTGAAACAACCAG
GCAGATGCAGTCTACTAGAGACGGACGCATGCTGTTTGACTATCTGGCAGACAAACACGGCTTCAGGCAG
GAGTACCTCGACACCCTGTACAGGTACGCTAAGTTCCAGTACGAGTGTGGCAACTACTCTGGAGCTGCAG
AATACCTGTACTTCTTCAGAGTGCTGGTGCCAGCCACAGACAGGAACGCTCTGTCTTCTCTGTGGGGTAA
GCTGGCTTCCGAAATCCTGATGCAGAACTGGGATGCTGCAATGGAGGACCTCACCAGACTCAAAGAAACC
ATTGACAACAATAGCGTGTCTTCTCCACTGCAGTCCCTCCAGCAAAGAACCTGGCTCATCCATTGGTCCC
TGTTCGTGTTCTTCAACCATCCCAAGGGAAGGGACAACATCATTGATCTGTTTCTGTACCAACCTCAATA
CCTGAACGCCATCCAGACTATGTGCCCACACATCCTGAGATACCTGACAACCGCTGTGATTACCAACAAG
GACGTGAGGAAGAGAAGACAGGTCCTCAAGGACCTGGTCAAGGTGATTCAGCAGGAGTCCTATACATACA
AGGACCCAATCACTGAGTTTGTGGAATGCCTGTATGTGAACTTCGACTTCGACGGTGCTCAGAAGAAGCT
GAGAGAGTGTGAGTCTGTTCTCGTGAACGATTTCTTCCTGGTTGCCTGCCTGGAGGACTTCATCGAGAAT
GCCAGGCTCTTCATCTTCGAAACCTTCTGCAGGATTCATCAGTGCATTAGCATCAACATGCTGGCTGATA
AGCTCAACATGACACCTGAAGAGGCTGAGAGATGGATCGTGAATCTGATTCGCAACGCTAGGCTCGACGC
TAAGATCGACTCTAAGCTCGGTCACGTGGTGATGGGCAACAATGCCGTGTCTCCATACCAACAGGTTATC
GAGAAGACCAAGTCCCTGAGCTTTCGCTCTCAGATGCTCGCCATGAACATCGAGAAGAAGCTGAACCAGA
ACTCCAGATCCGAAGCACCTAACTGGGCTACACAAGATAGCGGTTTCTATTAAGGTACCTCTAGAGCCTG
CAGTCTCGACAAGCTTGTCGAGAAGTACTAGAGGATCATAATCAGCCATACCACATTTGTAGAGGTTTTA
CTTGCTTTAAAAAACCTCCCACACCTCCCCCTGAACCTGAAACATAAAATGAATGCAATTGTTGTTGTTA
ACTTGTTTATTGCAGCTTATAATGGTTACAAATAAAGCAATAGCATCACAAATTTCACAAATAAAGCATT
TTTTTCACTGCATTCTAGTTGTGGTTTGTCCAAACTCATCAATGTATCTTATCATGTCTGGATCTGATCA
CTGCTTGAGCCTAGAAGATCCGGCTGCTAACAAAGCCCGAAAGGAAGCTGAGTTGGCTGCTGCCACCGCT
GAGCAATAACTATCATAACCCCTAGGGTATACCCATCTAATTGGAACCAGATAAGTGAAATCTAGTTCCA
AACTATTTTGTCATTTTTAATTTTCGTATTAGCTTACGACGCTACACCCAGTTCCCATCTATTTTGTCAC
TCTTCCCTAAATAATCCTTAAAAACTCCATTTCCACCCCTCCCAGTTCCCAACTATTTTGTCCGCCCACA
ACCGGTTGACTTGGGTCAACTGTCAGACCAAGTTTACTCATATATACTTTAGATTGATTTAAAACTTCAT
TTTTAATTTAAAAGGATCTAGGTGAAGATCCTTTTTGATAATCTCATGACCAAAATCCCTTAACGTGAGT
TTTCGTTCCACTGAGCGTCAGACCCCGTAGAAAAGATCAAAGGATCTTCTTGAGATCCTTTTTTTCTGCG
CGTAATCTGCTGCTTGCAAACAAAAAAACCACCGCTACCAGCGGTGGTTTGTTTGCCGGATCAAGAGCTA
CCAACTCTTTTTCCGAAGGTAACTGGCTTCAGCAGAGCGCAGATACCAAATACTGTTCTTCTAGTGTAGC
CGTAGTTAGGCCACCACTTCAAGAACTCTGTAGCACCGCCTACATACCTCGCTCTGCTAATCCTGTTACC
AGTGGCTGCTGCCAGTGGCGATAAGTCGTGTCTTACCGGGTTGGACTCAAGACGATAGTTACCGGATAAG
GCGCAGCGGTCGGGCTGAACGGGGGGTTCGTGCACACAGCCCAGCTTGGAGCGAACGACCTACACCGAAC
TGAGATACCTACAGCGTGAGCTATGAGAAAGCGCCACGCTTCCCGAAGGGAGAAAGGCGGACAGGTATCC
GGTAAGCGGCAGGGTCGGAACAGGAGAGCGCACGAGGGAGCTTCCAGGGGGAAACGCCTGGTATCTTTAT
AGTCCTGTCGGGTTTCGCCACCTCTGACTTGAGCGTCGATTTTTGTGATGCTCGTCAGGGGGGCGGAGCC
TATGGAAAAACGCCAGCAACGCGGCCTTTTTACGGTTCCTGGCCTTTTGCTGGCCTTTTGCTCACATGTT
CTTTCCTGCGTTATCCCCTGATTGACTTGGGTCGCTCTTCCTGTGGATGCGCAGATGCCCTGCGTAAGCG
GGTGTGGGCGGACAATAAAGTCTTAAACTGAACAAAATAGATCTAAACTATGACAATAAAGTCTTAAACT
AGACAGAATAGTTGTAAACTGAAATCAGTCCAGTTATGCTGTGAAAAAGCATACTGGACTTTTGTTATGG
CTAAAGCAAACTCTTCATTTTCTGAAGTGCAAATTGCCCGTCGTATTAAAGAGGGGCGTGGCCAAGGGCA
TGTAAAGACTATATTCGCGGCGTTGTGACAATTTACCGAACAACTCCGCGGCCGGGAAGCCGATCTCGGC
TTGAACGAATTGTTAGGTGGCGGTACTTGGGTCGATATCAAAGTGCATCACTTCTTCCCGTATGCCCAAC
TTTGTATAGAGAGCCACTGCGGGATCGTCACCGTAATCTGCTTGCACGTAGATCACATAAGCACCAAGCG
CGTTGGCCTCATGCTTGAGGAGATTGATGAGCGCGGTGGCAATGCCCTGCCTCCGGTGCTCGCCGGAGAC
TGCGAGATCATAGATATAGATCTCACTACGCGGCTGCTCAAACTTGGGCAGAACGTAAGCCGCGAGAGCG
CCAACAACCGCTTCTTGGTCGAAGGCAGCAAGCGCGATGAATGTCTTACTACGGAGCAAGTTCCCGAGGT
AATCGGAGTCCGGCTGATGTTGGGAGTAGGTGGCTACGTCTCCGAACTCACGACCGAAAAGATCAAGAGC
AGCCCGCATGGATTTGACTTGGTCAGGGCCGAGCCTACATGTGCGAATGATGCCCATACTTGAGCCACCT
AACTTTGTTTTAGGGCGACTGCCCTGCTGCGTAACATCGTTGCTGCTGCGTAACATCGTTGCTGCTCCAT
AACATCAAACATCGACCCACGGCGTAACGCGCTTGCTGCTTGGATGCCCGAGGCATAGACTGTACAAAAA
AACAGTCATAACAAGCCATGAAAACCGCCACTGCGCCGTTACCACCGCTGCGTTCGGTCAAGGTTCTGGA
CCAGTTGCGTGAGCGCATACGCTACTTGCATTACAGTTTACGAACCGAACAGGCTTATGTCAACTGGGTT
CGTGCCTTCATCCGTTTCCACGGTGTGCGTCACCCGGCAACCTTGGGCAGCAGCGAAGTCGCC
